Addgene plasmid #192845: pGEMT-mMyh4CDS
Purpose: Plasmid to produce ISH probe for mMyh4 gene with CDS sequence
Depositing lab: Masafumi Inui. Depositing organization: Meiji University. Publication: Digoxigenin-labeled RNA probes for untranslated regions enable the isoform-specific gene expression analysis of myosin heavy chains in whole-mount in situ hybridization. Tanji M, Wada K, Sakamoto K, Ono Y, Inui M. Dev Growth Differ. 2022 Dec 14. doi: 10.1111/dgd.12832. PubMed 36517457.
Backbone
  Vector backbone: pGEM-Teasy
  Backbone manufacturer: Promega
  Backbone size w/o insert (bp): 3016
  Total vector size (bp): 4014
Growth in bacteria
  Bacterial resistance: Ampicillin, 100 μg/mL
  Growth temperature: 37°C
  Growth strain: DH5alpha
  Copy number: High Copy
Gene/Insert
  Gene/Insert name: myosin heavy chain 4 (alt name: Myh4)
  Species: M. musculus (mouse)
  Insert size (bp): 998
  GenBank ID: NM_010855
  Entrez Gene: Myh4 (a.k.a. MHC2B, MM, MYH-2B, Minimsc, Minmus, MyHC-IIb, Myhsf)
  Cloning method: Restriction Enzyme; 5′ cloning site EcoRI (not destroyed); 3′ cloning site EcoRI (not destroyed)
  Sequencing primers: 5′ T7; 3′ SP6
Terms and licenses: Academic/Nonprofit Terms; Industry Terms: Not Available to Industry
How to cite: pGEMT-mMyh4CDS was a gift from Masafumi Inui (Addgene plasmid # 192845 ; http://n2t.net/addgene:192845 ; RRID:Addgene_192845)
