[The description below was written by a language model from this plasmid's Addgene catalogue record and pLannotate feature annotations shown in this document.]
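Description:
pGEMT-mMyh4CDS is a small bacterial cloning plasmid built on the pGEM-T Easy backbone (Promega) and intended as a template for in vitro transcription of RNA probes rather than for protein expression. It is maintained in E. coli at high copy number through a ColE1/pUC-type origin and selected with ampicillin via the β-lactamase (AmpR) gene and its own promoter. The backbone also carries an f1 phage origin for single-stranded DNA production, along with remnants of the lac region (CAP site, lac promoter and operator, and lacZα fragments) that normally support blue/white screening and are interrupted by the insert.

The payload is a fragment of about 1 kb from the coding sequence of mouse myosin heavy chain 4 (Myh4, also called MyHC-IIb), flanked on both sides by intact EcoRI sites. It sits between opposing SP6 and T7 bacteriophage promoters, so run-off transcription from one or the other yields sense or antisense RNA. The automated annotation labels part of this region as a fragment of a chicken myosin heavy chain, which reflects the strong conservation among myosin heavy chains rather than a different insert. A short hit to a hornet peptide next to the SP6 promoter is likely a spurious match. In the feature table the myosin homology reads in the same direction as the SP6 promoter, suggesting that T7 would give the antisense strand, although the record does not state this explicitly.

The stated purpose is production of in situ hybridization probes for Myh4. The associated work compares digoxigenin-labeled probes against coding and untranslated regions for isoform-specific detection of myosin heavy chains in whole-mount in situ hybridization.
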