Features (pLannotate 1.2.2; 14 found; start..end, strand, type, name):
    578..1166    +  rep_origin     ori: high-copy-number ColE1/pMB1/pBR322/pUC origin of replication
   1349..1441    +  CDS            lacI (fragment): lac repressor; lacI; The lac repressor binds to the lac operator to inhibit transcription in E. coli. This inhibition can be relieved by adding lactose or isopropyl-β-D-thiogalactopyranoside (IPTG).
   1454..1475    +  protein_bind   CAP binding site: CAP binding activates transcription in the presence of cAMP. E. coli catabolite activator protein
   1490..1520    +  promoter       lac promoter: promoter for the E. coli lac operon
   1528..1544    +  protein_bind   lac operator: The lac repressor binds to the lac operator to inhibit transcription in E. coli. This inhibition can be relieved by adding lactose or isopropyl-β-D-thiogalactopyranoside (IPTG). lac repressor encoded by lacI
   1586..1604    +  promoter       SP6 promoter: promoter for bacteriophage SP6 RNA polymerase
   1616..1678    +  CDS            VESPI_VESMG (fragment): Experimental evidence at protein level: Swiss-Prot protein existence level 1. Shows contractile activity on isolated ileum smooth muscle. From Vespa magnifica (Hornet).
   1905..2687    +  CDS            MYSC_CHICK (fragment): Experimental evidence at protein level: Swiss-Prot protein existence level 1. Muscle contraction. From Gallus gallus (Chicken).
   2743..2761    -  promoter       T7 promoter: promoter for bacteriophage T7 RNA polymerase
   2764..2921    +  CDS            lacZα (fragment): LacZα fragment of β-galactosidase; lacZ fragment
   2925..3353    +  rep_origin     f1 ori (sequence partly withheld): f1 bacteriophage origin of replication; arrow indicates direction of (+) strand synthesis
   3381..3431    -  misc_feature   bom (fragment): basis of mobility region from pBR322
   3458..3562    +  promoter       AmpR promoter: bla
   3563..407     +  CDS            AmpR (across the origin): β-lactamase; bla; confers resistance to ampicillin, carbenicillin, and related antibiotics
>Addgene plasmid #192845 | pGEMT-mMyh4CDS | addgene full sequence | sequence record 380202 | Addgene NGS Result
ACATGGGGGATCATGTAACTCGCCTTGATCGTTGGGAACCGGAGCTGAATGAAGCCATACCAAACGACGA
GCGTGACACCACGATGCCTGTAGCAATGGCAACAACGTTGCGCAAACTATTAACTGGCGAACTACTTACT
CTAGCTTCCCGGCAACAATTAATAGACTGGATGGAGGCGGATAAAGTTGCAGGACCACTTCTGCGCTCGG
CCCTTCCGGCTGGCTGGTTTATTGCTGATAAATCTGGAGCCGGTGAGCGTGGGTCTCGCGGTATCATTGC
AGCACTGGGGCCAGATGGTAAGCCCTCCCGTATCGTAGTTATCTACACGACGGGGAGTCAGGCAACTATG
GATGAACGAAATAGACAGATCGCTGAGATAGGTGCCTCACTGATTAAGCATTGGTAACTGTCAGACCAAG
TTTACTCATATATACTTTAGATTGATTTAAAACTTCATTTTTAATTTAAAAGGATCTAGGTGAAGATCCT
TTTTGATAATCTCATGACCAAAATCCCTTAACGTGAGTTTTCGTTCCACTGAGCGTCAGACCCCGTAGAA
AAGATCAAAGGATCTTCTTGAGATCCTTTTTTTCTGCGCGTAATCTGCTGCTTGCAAACAAAAAAACCAC
CGCTACCAGCGGTGGTTTGTTTGCCGGATCAAGAGCTACCAACTCTTTTTCCGAAGGTAACTGGCTTCAG
CAGAGCGCAGATACCAAATACTGTTCTTCTAGTGTAGCCGTAGTTAGGCCACCACTTCAAGAACTCTGTA
GCACCGCCTACATACCTCGCTCTGCTAATCCTGTTACCAGTGGCTGCTGCCAGTGGCGATAAGTCGTGTC
TTACCGGGTTGGACTCAAGACGATAGTTACCGGATAAGGCGCAGCGGTCGGGCTGAACGGGGGGTTCGTG
CACACAGCCCAGCTTGGAGCGAACGACCTACACCGAACTGAGATACCTACAGCGTGAGCTATGAGAAAGC
GCCACGCTTCCCGAAGGGAGAAAGGCGGACAGGTATCCGGTAAGCGGCAGGGTCGGAACAGGAGAGCGCA
CGAGGGAGCTTCCAGGGGGAAACGCCTGGTATCTTTATAGTCCTGTCGGGTTTCGCCACCTCTGACTTGA
GCGTCGATTTTTGTGATGCTCGTCAGGGGGGCGGAGCCTATGGAAAAACGCCAGCAACGCGGCCTTTTTA
CGGTTCCTGGCCTTTTGCTGGCCTTTTGCTCACATGTTCTTTCCTGCGTTATCCCCTGATTCTGTGGATA
ACCGTATTACCGCCTTTGAGTGAGCTGATACCGCTCGCCGCAGCCGAACGACCGAGCGCAGCGAGTCAGT
GAGCGAGGAAGCGGAAGAGCGCCCAATACGCAAACCGCCTCTCCCCGCGCGTTGGCCGATTCATTAATGC
AGCTGGCACGACAGGTTTCCCGACTGGAAAGCGGGCAGTGAGCGCAACGCAATTAATGTGAGTTAGCTCA
CTCATTAGGCACCCCAGGCTTTACACTTTATGCTTCCGGCTCGTATGTTGTGTGGAATTGTGAGCGGATA
ACAATTTCACACAGGAAACAGCTATGACCATGATTACGCCAAGCTATTTAGGTGACACTATAGAATACTC
AAGCTATGCATCCAACGCGTTGGGAGCTCTCCCATATGGTCGACCTGCAGGCGGCCGCGAATTCACTAGT
GATTTGACGACCTTGAGCTGACACTGGCCAAGGTTGAGAAGGAGAAGCACGCCACGGAGAACAAGGTGAA
AAACCTGACAGAAGAGATGGCAGGCCTGGATGAAAATATCGCCAAGCTGACCAAGGAGAAGAAGGCCCTC
CAGGAGGCCCACCAGCAGACCCTGGATGACCTGCAGGCAGAGGAGGACAAAGTCAACACCCTGACCAAAG
CCAAAACCAAGCTGGAACAGCAAGTGGATGACCTTGAAGGATCACTGGAACAGGAAAAGAAGCTGAGGAT
GGACTTAGAAAGAGCCAAGAGGAAACTGGAGGGGGACCTGAAACTGGCCCAAGAGTCCACAATGGACATA
GAAAACGATAAACAGCAGCTCGATGAGAAACTCAAAAAGAAAGAGTTTGAAATGAGCAATCTGCAGAGCA
AGATTGAGGACGAGCAGGCCCTCGGCATGCAGCTGCAGAAGAAGATCAAGGAGTTGCAGGCCCGCATCGA
GGAGCTGGAGGAGGAAATCGAGGCAGAGCGGGCCTCCAGGGCTAAAGCAGAGAAGCAGCGCTCTGACCTC
TCCCGGGAACTGGAGGAGATCAGCGAGAGGCTGGAAGAAGCTGGCGGAGCCACTTCAGCCCAGATCGAGA
TGAACAAGAAGAGAGAGGCTGAGTTCCAGAAAATGCGCAGGGACCTGGAGGAGGCCACGCTGCAGCATGA
AGCCACAGCAGCCGCTCTTCGGAAGAAGCACGCGGACAGCGTGGCTGAGCTCGGGGAGCAGATCGACAAC
CTGCAGCGGGTGAAGCAGAAGCTGGAGAAGGAGAAGAGCGAGCTGAAGATGGAGATCGATGATCTCGCTA
GTAACATGGAGACAGTCTCCAAAGCCAAGGGGAACCTTGAGAAGATGTGCCGCACCCTGGAGGACCAACT
GAGTGAAGTGAAGACCAAGGAGGAGGAGCAGCAGCGCCTGATCAATGAACTGTCAACCCAGAAGGCACGC
TTGCACACAGAGTCAGGCGAGTTAATCGAATTCCCGCGGCCGCCATGGCGGCCGGGAGCATGCGACGTCG
GGCCCAATTCGCCCTATAGTGAGTCGTATTACAATTCACTGGCCGTCGTTTTACAACGTCGTGACTGGGA
AAACCCTGGCGTTACCCAACTTAATCGCCTTGCAGCACATCCCCCTTTCGCCAGCTGGCGTAATAGCGAA
GAGGCCCGCACCGATCGCCCTTCCCAACAGTTGCGCAGCCTGAATGGCGAATGG
[124 nt withheld, positions 2925-3048]
C
[91 nt withheld, positions 3050-3140]
A
[49 nt withheld, positions 3142-3190]
CCTTTGACGTTGGAGTCCACGTTCTTT
[37 nt withheld, positions 3218-3254]
ACCCTATCTCGGTCTATTCTTTTGATTTATAAGGGATTTTGCCGATTTCGGCCTATTGGTTAAAAAATGA
GCTGATTTAACAAAAATTTAACGCGAATTTTAACAAAATATTAACGCTTACAATTTCCTGATGCGGTATT
TTCTCCTTACGCATCTGTGCGGTATTTCACACCGCATCAGGTGGCACTTTTCGGGGAAATGTGCGCGGAA
CCCCTATTTGTTTATTTTTCTAAATACATTCAAATATGTATCCGCTCATGAGACAATAACCCTGATAAAT
GCTTCAATAATATTGAAAAAGGAAGAGTATGAGTATTCAACATTTCCGTGTCGCCCTTATTCCCTTTTTT
GCGGCATTTTGCCTTCCTGTTTTTGCTCACCCAGAAACGCTGGTGAAAGTAAAAGATGCTGAAGATCAGT
TGGGTGCACGAGTGGGTTACATCGAACTGGATCTCAACAGCGGTAAGATCCTTGAGAGTTTTCGCCCCGA
AGAACGTTTTCCAATGATGAGCACTTTTAAAGTTCTGCTATGTGGCGCGGTATTATCCCGTATTGACGCC
GGGCAAGAGCAACTCGGTCGCCGCATACACTATTCTCAGAATGACTTGGTTGAGTACTCACCAGTCACAG
AAAAGCATCTTACGGATGGCATGACAGTAAGAGAATTATGCAGTGCTGCCATAACCATGAGTGATAACAC
TGCGGCCAACTTACTTCTGACAACGATCGGAGGACCGAAGGAGCTAACCGCTTTTTTGCACA
